>Addgene plasmid #117322 | pSpCas9(BB)-2A-Puro (PX459)+gRNA miR-124-1/2-5' | addgene full sequence | sequence record 230194 | Addgene NGS Result
CTGCAGAATTGGCGCACGCGCTAAAAACGGACTAGCCTTATTTTAACTTGCTATTTCTAGCTCTAAAACA
AAAAAGCACCGACTCGGTGCCACTTTTTCAAGTTGATAACGGACTAGCCTTATTTTAACTTGCTATTTCT
AGCTCTAAAACTGTTCACAGCGGACCTTGATCGGTGTTTCGTCCTTTCCACAAGATATATAAAGCCAAGA
AATCGAAATACTTTCAAGTTACGGTAAGCATATGATAGTCCATTTTAAAACATAATTTTAAAACTGCAAA
CTACCCAAGAAATTATTACTTTCTACGTCACGTATTTTGTACTAATATCTTTGTGTTTACAGTCAAATTA
ATTCCAATTATCTCTCTAACAGCCTTGTATCGTATATGCAAATATGAAGGAATCATGGGAAATAGGCCCT
CACATGTGAGCAAAAGGCCAGCAAAAGGCCAGGAACCGTAAAAAGGCCGCGTTGCTGGCGTTTTTCCATA
GGCTCCGCCCCCCTGACGAGCATCACAAAAATCGACGCTCAAGTCAGAGGTGGCGAAACCCGACAGGACT
ATAAAGATACCAGGCGTTTCCCCCTGGAAGCTCCCTCGTGCGCTCTCCTGTTCCGACCCTGCCGCTTACC
GGATACCTGTCCGCCTTTCTCCCTTCGGGAAGCGTGGCGCTTTCTCATAGCTCACGCTGTAGGTATCTCA
GTTCGGTGTAGGTCGTTCGCTCCAAGCTGGGCTGTGTGCACGAACCCCCCGTTCAGCCCGACCGCTGCGC
CTTATCCGGTAACTATCGTCTTGAGTCCAACCCGGTAAGACACGACTTATCGCCACTGGCAGCAGCCACT
GGTAACAGGATTAGCAGAGCGAGGTATGTAGGCGGTGCTACAGAGTTCTTGAAGTGGTGGCCTAACTACG
GCTACACTAGAAGAACAGTATTTGGTATCTGCGCTCTGCTGAAGCCAGTTACCTTCGGAAAAAGAGTTGG
TAGCTCTTGATCCGGCAAACAAACCACCGCTGGTAGCGGTGGTTTTTTTGTTTGCAAGCAGCAGATTACG
CGCAGAAAAAAAGGATCTCAAGAAGATCCTTTGATCTTTTCTACGGGGTCTGACGCTCAGTGGAACGAAA
ACTCACGTTAAGGGATTTTGGTCATGAGATTATCAAAAAGGATCTTCACCTAGATCCTTTTAAATTAAAA
ATGAAGTTTTAAATCAATCTAAAGTATATATGAGTAAACTTGGTCTGACAGTTACCAATGCTTAATCAGT
GAGGCACCTATCTCAGCGATCTGTCTATTTCGTTCATCCATAGTTGCCTGACTCCCCGTCGTGTAGATAA
CTACGATACGGGAGGGCTTACCATCTGGCCCCAGTGCTGCAATGATACCGCGGCTTCCACGCTCACCGGC
TCCAGATTTATCAGCAATAAACCAGCCAGCCGGAAGGGCCGAGCGCAGAAGTGGTCCTGCAACTTTATCC
GCCTCCATCCAGTCTATTAATTGTTGCCGGGAAGCTAGAGTAAGTAGTTCGCCAGTTAATAGTTTGCGCA
ACGTTGTTGCCATTGCTACAGGCATCGTGGTGTCACGCTCGTCGTTTGGTATGGCTTCATTCAGCTCCGG
TTCCCAACGATCAAGGCGAGTTACATGATCCCCCATGTTGTGCAAAAAAGCGGTTAGCTCCTTCGGTCCT
CCGATCGTTGTCAGAAGTAAGTTGGCCGCAGTGTTATCACTCATGGTTATGGCAGCACTGCATAATTCTC
TTACTGTCATGCCATCCGTAAGATGCTTTTCTGTGACTGGTGAGTACTCAACCAAGTCATTCTGAGAATA
GTGTATGCGGCGACCGAGTTGCTCTTGCCCGGCGTCAATACGGGATAATACCGCGCCACATAGCAGAACT
TTAAAAGTGCTCATCATTGGAAAACGTTCTTCGGGGCGAAAACTCTCAAGGATCTTACCGCTGTTGAGAT
CCAGTTCGATGTAACCCACTCGTGCACCCAACTGATCTTCAGCATCTTTTACTTTCACCAGCGTTTCTGG
GTGAGCAAAAACAGGAAGGCAAAATGCCGCAAAAAAGGGAATAAGGGCGACACGGAAATGTTGAATACTC
ATACTCTTCCTTTTTCAATATTATTGAAGCATTTATCAGGGTTATTGTCTCATGAGCGGATACATATTTG
AATGTATTTAGAAAAATAAACAAATAGGGGTTCCGCGCACATTTCCCCGAAAAGTGCCACCTGACGTCTA
AGAAACCATTATTATCATGACATTAACCTATAAAAATAGGCGTATCACGAGGCCCTTTCGTCTCGCGCGT
TTCGGTGATGACGGTGAAAACCTCTGACACATGCAGCTCCCGGAGACGGTCACAGCTTGTCTGTAAGCGG
ATGCCGGGAGCAGACAAGCCCGTCAGGGCGCGTCAGCGGGTGTTGGCGGGTGTCGGGGCTGGCTTAACTA
TGCGGCATCAGAGCAGATTGTACTGAGAGTGCACCATAAAATTGTAAACGTTAATATTTTGTTAAAATTC
GCGTTAAATTTTTGTTAAATCAGCTCATTTTTTAACCAATAGACCGAAATCGGCAAAATCCCTTATAAAT
CAAAAGAATAGCCCGAGATAGAGT
[37 nt withheld, positions 2615-2651]
AAAGAACGTGGACTCCAACGTCAAAGG
[141 nt withheld, positions 2679-2819]
G
[46 nt withheld, positions 2821-2866]
A
[95 nt withheld, positions 2868-2962]
TATGCGGTGTGAAATACCGCACAGATGCGTAAGGAGAAAATACCGCATCAGGCGCCCCTGCAGGCAGCTG
CGCGCTCGCTCGCTCACTGAGGCCGCCCGGGCAAAGCCCGGGCGTCGGGCGACCTTTGGTCGCCCGGCCT
CAGTGAGCGAGCGAGCGCGCAGAGAGGGAGTGGCCAACTCCATCACTAGGGGTTCCTGCGGCCGCTCCCC
AGCATGCCTGCTATTCTCTTCCCAATCCTCCCCCTTGCTGTCCTGCCCCACCCCACCCCCCAGAATAGAA
TGACACCTACTCAGACAATGCGATGCAATTTCCTCATTTTATTAGGAAAGGACAGTGGGAGTGGCACCTT
CCAGGGTCAAGGAAGGCACGGGGGAGGGGCAAACAACAGATGGCTGGCAACTAGAAGGCACAGTCGAGGC
TGATCAGCGAGCTCTAGTTAGAATTCTCAGGCACCGGGCTTGCGGGTCATGCACCAGGTGCGCGGTCCTT
CGGGCACCTCGACGTCGGCGGTGACGGTGAAGCCGAGCCGCTCGTAGAAGGGGAGGTTGCGGGGCGCGGA
GGTCTCCAGGAAGGCGGGCACCCCGGCGCGCTCGGCCGCCTCCACTCCGGGGAGCACGACGGCGCTGCCC
AGACCCTTGCCCTGGTGGTCGGGCGAGACTCCGACGGTGGCCAGGAACCACGCGGGCTCCTTGGGCCGGT
GCGGCGCCAGGAGGCCTTCCATCTGTTGCTGCGCGGCCAGCCGGGAACCGCTCAACTCGGCCATGCGCGG
GCCGATCTCGGCGAACACCGCCCCCGCTTCGACGCTCTCCGGCGTGGTCCAGACCGCCACCGCGGCGCCG
TCGTCCGCGACCCACACCTTGCCGATGTCGAGCCCGACGCGCGTGAGGAAGAGTTCTTGCAGCTCGGTGA
CCCGCTCGATGTGGCGGTCCGGATCGACGGTGTGGCGCGTGGCGGGGTAGTCGGCGAACGCGGCGGCGAG
GGTGCGTACGGCCCTGGGGACGTCGTCGCGGGTGGCGAGGCGCACCGTGGGCTTGTACTCGGTCATTGGG
CCAGGATTCTCCTCGACGTCACCGCATGTTAGCAGACTTCCTCTGCCCTCTCCACTGCCGAATTCCTTTT
TCTTTTTTGCCTGGCCGGCCTTTTTCGTGGCCGCCGGCCTTTTGTCGCCTCCCAGCTGAGACAGGTCGAT
CCGTGTCTCGTACAGGCCGGTGATGCTCTGGTGGATCAGGGTGGCGTCCAGCACCTCTTTGGTGCTGGTG
TACCTCTTCCGGTCGATGGTGGTGTCAAAGTACTTGAAGGCGGCAGGGGCTCCCAGATTGGTCAGGGTAA
ACAGGTGGATGATATTCTCGGCCTGCTCTCTGATGGGCTTATCCCGGTGCTTGTTGTAGGCGGACAGCAC
TTTGTCCAGATTAGCGTCGGCCAGGATCACTCTCTTGGAGAACTCGCTGATCTGCTCGATGATCTCGTCC
AGGTAGTGCTTGTGCTGTTCCACAAACAGCTGTTTCTGCTCATTATCCTCGGGGGAGCCCTTCAGCTTCT
CATAGTGGCTGGCCAGGTACAGGAAGTTCACATATTTGGAGGGCAGGGCCAGTTCGTTTCCCTTCTGCAG
TTCGCCGGCAGAGGCCAGCATTCTCTTCCGGCCGTTTTCCAGCTCGAACAGGGAGTACTTAGGCAGCTTG
ATGATCAGGTCCTTTTTCACTTCTTTGTAGCCCTTGGCTTCCAGAAAGTCGATGGGATTCTTCTCGAAGC
TGCTTCTTTCCATGATGGTGATCCCCAGCAGCTCTTTCACACTCTTCAGTTTCTTGGACTTGCCCTTTTC
CACTTTGGCCACCACCAGCACAGAATAGGCCACGGTGGGGCTGTCGAAGCCGCCGTACTTCTTAGGGTCC
CAGTCCTTCTTTCTGGCGATCAGCTTATCGCTGTTCCTCTTGGGCAGGATAGACTCTTTGCTGAAGCCGC
CTGTCTGCACCTCGGTCTTTTTCACGATATTCACTTGGGGCATGCTCAGCACTTTCCGCACGGTGGCAAA
ATCCCGGCCCTTATCCCACACGATCTCCCCGGTTTCGCCGTTTGTCTCGATCAGAGGCCGCTTCCGGATC
TCGCCGTTGGCCAGGGTAATCTCGGTCTTGAAAAAGTTCATGATGTTGCTGTAGAAGAAGTACTTGGCGG
TAGCCTTGCCGATTTCCTGCTCGCTCTTGGCGATCATCTTCCGCACGTCGTACACCTTGTAGTCGCCGTA
CACGAACTCGCTTTCCAGCTTAGGGTACTTTTTGATCAGGGCGGTTCCCACGACGGCGTTCAGGTAGGCG
TCGTGGGCGTGGTGGTAGTTGTTGATCTCGCGCACTTTGTAAAACTGGAAATCCTTCCGGAAATCGGACA
CCAGCTTGGACTTCAGGGTGATCACTTTCACTTCCCGGATCAGCTTGTCATTCTCGTCGTACTTAGTGTT
CATCCGGGAGTCCAGGATCTGTGCCACGTGCTTTGTGATCTGCCGGGTTTCCACCAGCTGTCTCTTGATG
AAGCCGGCCTTATCCAGTTCGCTCAGGCCGCCTCTCTCGGCCTTGGTCAGATTGTCGAACTTTCTCTGGG
TAATCAGCTTGGCGTTCAGCAGCTGCCGCCAGTAGTTCTTCATCTTCTTCACGACCTCTTCGGAGGGCAC
GTTGTCGCTCTTGCCCCGGTTCTTGTCGCTTCTGGTCAGCACCTTGTTGTCGATGGAGTCGTCCTTCAGA
AAGCTCTGAGGCACGATATGGTCCACATCGTAGTCGGACAGCCGGTTGATGTCCAGTTCCTGGTCCACGT
ACATATCCCGCCCATTCTGCAGGTAGTACAGGTACAGCTTCTCGTTCTGCAGCTGGGTGTTTTCCACGGG
GTGTTCTTTCAGGATCTGGCTGCCCAGCTCTTTGATGCCCTCTTCGATCCGCTTCATTCTCTCGCGGCTG
TTCTTCTGTCCCTTCTGGGTGGTCTGGTTCTCTCTGGCCATTTCGATCACGATGTTCTCGGGCTTGTGCC
GGCCCATCACTTTCACGAGCTCGTCCACCACCTTCACTGTCTGCAGGATGCCCTTCTTAATGGCGGGGCT
GCCGGCCAGATTGGCAATGTGCTCGTGCAGGCTATCGCCCTGGCCGGACACCTGGGCTTTCTGGATGTCC
TCTTTAAAGGTCAGGCTGTCGTCGTGGATCAGCTGCATGAAGTTTCTGTTGGCGAAGCCGTCGGACTTCA
GGAAATCCAGGATTGTCTTGCCGGACTGCTTGTCCCGGATGCCGTTGATCAGCTTCCGGCTCAGCCTGCC
CCAGCCGGTGTATCTCCGCCGCTTCAGCTGCTTCATCACTTTGTCGTCGAACAGGTGGGCATAGGTTTTC
AGCCGTTCCTCGATCATCTCTCTGTCCTCAAACAGTGTCAGGGTCAGCACGATATCTTCCAGAATGTCCT
CGTTTTCCTCATTGTCCAGGAAGTCCTTGTCCTTGATAATTTTCAGCAGATCGTGGTATGTGCCCAGGGA
GGCGTTGAACCGATCTTCCACGCCGGAGATTTCCACGGAGTCGAAGCACTCGATTTTCTTGAAGTAGTCC
TCTTTCAGCTGCTTCACGGTCACTTTCCGGTTGGTCTTGAACAGCAGGTCCACGATGGCCTTTTTCTGCT
CGCCGCTCAGGAAGGCGGGCTTTCTCATTCCCTCGGTCACGTATTTCACTTTGGTCAGCTCGTTATACAC
GGTGAAGTACTCGTACAGCAGGCTGTGCTTGGGCAGCACCTTCTCGTTGGGCAGGTTCTTATCGAAGTTG
GTCATCCGCTCGATGAAGCTCTGGGCGGAAGCGCCCTTGTCCACCACTTCCTCGAAGTTCCAGGGGGTGA
TGGTTTCCTCGCTCTTTCTGGTCATCCAGGCGAATCTGCTGTTTCCCCTGGCCAGAGGGCCCACGTAGTA
GGGGATGCGGAAGGTCAGGATCTTCTCGATCTTTTCCCGGTTGTCCTTCAGGAATGGGTAAAAATCTTCC
TGCCGCCGCAGAATGGCGTGCAGCTCTCCCAGGTGGATCTGGTGGGGGATGCTGCCGTTGTCGAAGGTCC
GCTGCTTCCGCAGCAGGTCCTCTCTGTTCAGCTTCACGAGCAGTTCCTCGGTGCCGTCCATCTTTTCCAG
GATGGGCTTGATGAACTTGTAGAACTCTTCCTGGCTGGCTCCGCCGTCAATGTAGCCGGCGTAGCCGTTC
TTGCTCTGGTCGAAGAAAATCTCTTTGTACTTCTCAGGCAGCTGCTGCCGCACGAGAGCTTTCAGCAGGG
TCAGGTCCTGGTGGTGCTCGTCGTATCTCTTGATCATAGAGGCGCTCAGGGGGGCCTTGGTGATCTCGGT
GTTCACTCTCAGGATGTCGCTCAGCAGGATGGCGTCGGACAGGTTCTTGGCGGCCAGAAACAGGTCGGCG
TACTGGTCGCCGATCTGGGCCAGCAGGTTGTCCAGGTCGTCGTCGTAGGTGTCCTTGCTCAGCTGCAGTT
TGGCATCCTCGGCCAGGTCGAAGTTGCTCTTGAAGTTGGGGGTCAGGCCCAGGCTCAGGGCAATCAGGTT
TCCGAACAGGCCATTCTTCTTCTCGCCGGGCAGCTGGGCGATCAGATTTTCCAGCCGTCTGCTCTTGCTC
AGTCTGGCAGACAGGATGGCCTTGGCGTCCACGCCGCTGGCGTTGATGGGGTTTTCCTCGAACAGCTGGT
TGTAGGTCTGCACCAGCTGGATGAACAGCTTGTCCACGTCGCTGTTGTCGGGGTTCAGGTCGCCCTCGAT
CAGGAAGTGGCCCCGGAACTTGATCATGTGGGCCAGGGCCAGATAGATCAGCCGCAGGTCGGCCTTGTCG
GTGCTGTCCACCAGTTTCTTTCTCAGGTGGTAGATGGTGGGGTACTTCTCGTGGTAGGCCACCTCGTCCA
CGATGTTGCCGAAGATGGGGTGCCGCTCGTGCTTCTTATCCTCTTCCACCAGGAAGGACTCTTCCAGTCT
GTGGAAGAAGCTGTCGTCCACCTTGGCCATCTCGTTGCTGAAGATCTCTTGCAGATAGCAGATCCGGTTC
TTCCGTCTGGTGTATCTTCTTCTGGCGGTTCTCTTCAGCCGGGTGGCCTCGGCTGTTTCGCCGCTGTCGA
ACAGCAGGGCTCCGATCAGGTTCTTCTTGATGCTGTGCCGGTCGGTGTTGCCCAGCACCTTGAATTTCTT
GCTGGGCACCTTGTACTCGTCGGTGATCACGGCCCAGCCCACAGAGTTGGTGCCGATGTCCAGGCCGATG
CTGTACTTCTTGTCGGCTGCTGGGACTCCGTGGATACCGACCTTCCGCTTCTTCTTTGGGGCCATCTTAT
CGTCATCGTCTTTGTAATCAATATCATGATCCTTGTAGTCTCCGTCGTGGTCCTTATAGTCCATGGTGGC
ACCGGTCCAACCTGAAAAAAAGTGATTTCAGGCAGGTGCTCCAGGTAATTAAACATTAATACCCCACCAA
CCAACCATCCCTTAAACCCTTACCTCTTGCTCAGCTAATTACAGCCCGGAGGAGAAGGGCCGTCCCGCCC
GCTCACCTGTGGGAGTAACGCGGTCAGTCAGAGCCGGGGCGGGCGGCGCGAGGCGGCGGCGGAGCGGGGC
ACGGGGCGAAGGCAGCGCGCAGCGACTCCCGCCCGCCGCGCGCTTCGCTTTTTATAGGGCCGCCGCCGCC
GCCGCCTCGCCATAAAAGGAAACTTTCGGAGCGCGCCGCTCTGATTGGCTGCCGCCGCACCTCTCCGCCT
CGCCCCGCCCCGCCCCTCGCCCCGCCCCGCCCCGCCTGGCGCGCGCCCCCCCCCCCCCCCGCCCCCATCG
CTGCACAAAATAATTAAAAAATAAATAAATACAAAATTGGGGGTGGGGAGGGGGGGGAGATGGGGAGAGT
GAAGCAGAACGTGGGGCTCACCTCGACCATGGTAATAGCGATGACTAATACGTAGATGTACTGCCAAGTA
GGAAAGTCCCATAAGGTCATGTACTGGGCACAATGCCAGGCGGGCCATTTACCGTCATTGACGTCAATAG
GGGGCGTACTTGGCATATGATACACTTGATGTACTGCCAAGTGGGCAGTTTACCGTAAATACTCCACCCA
TTGACGTCAATGGAAAGTCCCTATTGGCGTTACTATTGACGTCAATGGGCGGGGGTCGTTGGGCGGTCAG
CCAGGCGGGCCATTTACCGTAAGTTATGTAACGGGTACCTCTAGAGCCATTTGT
Features (pLannotate 1.2.2; 19 found; start..end, strand, type, name):
     26..69      -  misc_RNA       gRNA scaffold (fragment): guide RNA scaffold for the Streptococcus pyogenes CRISPR/Cas9 system
     76..151     -  misc_RNA       gRNA scaffold: guide RNA scaffold for the Streptococcus pyogenes CRISPR/Cas9 system
    181..421     -  promoter       U6 promoter: RNA polymerase III promoter for human U6 snRNA
    483..1071    -  rep_origin     ori: high-copy-number ColE1/pMB1/pBR322/pUC origin of replication
   1242..2102    -  CDS            AmpR: β-lactamase; bla; confers resistance to ampicillin, carbenicillin, and related antibiotics
   2103..2207    -  promoter       AmpR promoter: bla
   2302..2337    +  CDS            rop (fragment): Rop protein, which maintains plasmids at low copy number; rop
   2439..2488    +  misc_feature   bom (fragment): basis of mobility region from pBR322
   2489..2944    -  rep_origin     f1 ori (sequence partly withheld): f1 bacteriophage origin of replication; arrow indicates direction of (+) strand synthesis
   2963..3014    +  misc_feature   bom (fragment): basis of mobility region from pBR322
   3019..3159    -  repeat_region  AAV2 ITR: inverted terminal repeat of adeno-associated virus serotype 2 inverted
   3264..3375    -  polyA_signal   bGH poly(A) signal: bovine growth hormone polyadenylation signal
   3409..4008    -  CDS            PuroR (fragment): puromycin N-acetyltransferase; pac from Streptomyces; confers resistance to puromycin
   4078..4125    -  CDS            nucleoplasmin NLS: bipartite nuclear localization signal from nucleoplasmin
   4126..6624    -  CDS            Cas9(C): C-terminal portion of Streptococcus pyogenes Cas9 (Zetsche et al., 2015)
   6625..8226    -  CDS            Cas9(N): N-terminal portion of Streptococcus pyogenes Cas9 (Zetsche et al., 2015)
   8364..8591    -  intron         hybrid intron: hybrid between chicken β-actin (CBA) and minute virus of mice (MMV) introns (Gray et al., 2011)
   8592..8868    -  promoter       chicken β-actin promoter: No description available
   8870..9155    -  enhancer       CMV enhancer: human cytomegalovirus immediate early enhancer; contains an 18-bp deletion relative to the standard CMV enhancer
