[The description below was written by a language model from this plasmid's Addgene catalogue record and pLannotate feature annotations shown in this document.]
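Description:
pSpCas9(BB)-2A-Puro (PX459)+gRNA miR-124-1/2-5' is an all-in-one mammalian CRISPR-Cas9 expression plasmid built on the PX459 backbone, carrying a single 21-nt synthetic guide directed at the 5' side of the human miR-124 precursor. According to the depositor, the guide cuts two of the miR-124 loci (miR-124-1 and miR-124-2). The guide was inserted at the BbsI cloning site, which was destroyed in the process. It sits downstream of the human U6 RNA polymerase III promoter and directly upstream of the Streptococcus pyogenes guide RNA scaffold, so a complete single guide RNA is transcribed in transfected cells.

The second expression unit drives Cas9 from a hybrid promoter made up of a CMV enhancer, the chicken β-actin promoter and a hybrid intron. The S. pyogenes Cas9 coding sequence is annotated by the software as adjoining N- and C-terminal portions that together form one continuous open reading frame. The catalogue lists an N-terminal 3xFLAG tag and nuclear localization, and a nucleoplasmin NLS is annotated at the C-terminal end. As the construct name indicates, Cas9 is linked through a 2A peptide to puromycin N-acetyltransferase, so transfected cells can be enriched by puromycin selection; the transcript ends at a bGH polyadenylation signal. A single AAV2 ITR is also annotated as a backbone remnant.

In bacteria the plasmid is maintained through a high-copy ColE1/pUC-type origin and ampicillin resistance, and an f1 origin is also present. The "5'" designation suggests use together with a guide on the other side of the locus, but the record does not describe one. The associated publication concerns the miR-124 regulatory network in human neurogenesis.
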