Addgene plasmid #117322: pSpCas9(BB)-2A-Puro (PX459)+gRNA miR-124-1/2-5'
Purpose: CRISPR-Cas9 for miR-124-1/2, 5'
Depositing lab: Volker Busskamp. Depositing organization: Technische Universitaet Dresden. Publication: Combined Experimental and System-Level Analyses Reveal the Complex Regulatory Network of miR-124 during Human Neurogenesis. Kutsche LK, Gysi DM, Fallmann J, Lenk K, Petri R, Swiersy A, Klapper SD, Pircs K, Khattak S, Stadler PF, Jakobsson J, Nowick K, Busskamp V. Cell Syst. 2018 Sep 28. pii: S2405-4712(18)30358-2. doi: 10.1016/j.cels.2018.08.011. PubMed 30292704.
Backbone
  Vector backbone: PX459
  Backbone manufacturer: Zhang Lab
  Backbone size w/o insert (bp): 9157
  Vector type: Mammalian Expression
  Selectable markers: Puromycin
Growth in bacteria
  Bacterial resistance: Ampicillin, 100 μg/mL
  Growth temperature: 37°C
  Growth strain: DH5alpha
  Copy number: High Copy
Gene/Insert
  Gene/Insert name: gRNA miR-124-1/2-5' (alt names: NR_029668; ENST00000385275.1)
  gRNA/shRNA sequence: gatcaaggtccgctgtgaaca
  Species: Synthetic
  Insert size (bp): 21
  Entrez Gene: MIR124-1 (a.k.a. MIR124A, MIR124A1, MIRN124-1, MIRN124A1, mir-124-1)
  Promoter: U6
  Tag / fusion protein: 3xFLAG (N terminal on backbone)
  Cloning method: Restriction Enzyme; 5′ cloning site BbsI (destroyed during cloning)
  Sequencing primers: 5′ TTTCTTGGGTAGTTTGCAGTTTT
Terms and licenses: Academic/Nonprofit Terms; Industry Terms: Not Available to Industry
Depositor comments: Cas9 with NLS included; cuts two loci (1 and 2) of miR-124
How to cite: pSpCas9(BB)-2A-Puro (PX459)+gRNA miR-124-1/2-5' was a gift from Volker Busskamp (Addgene plasmid # 117322 ; http://n2t.net/addgene:117322 ; RRID:Addgene_117322)
